Addgene plasmid #85529: pLPT149
Purpose: (Empty Backbone) Titration sponge for TetR and cI
Depositing lab: Johan Paulsson. Depositing organization: Harvard Medical School. Publication: Synchronous long-term oscillations in a synthetic gene circuit. Potvin-Trottier L, Lord ND, Vinnicombe G, Paulsson J. Nature. 2016 Oct 12;538(7626):514-517. doi: 10.1038/nature19841. PubMed 27732583.
Backbone
  Vector backbone: ColE1
  Backbone size (bp): 2285
  Promoter: PLtet, PR
Growth in bacteria
  Bacterial resistance: Kanamycin, 50 μg/mL
  Growth temperature: 37°C
  Growth strain: DH5alpha
  Copy number: High Copy
Resource information
  A portion of this plasmid was derived from a plasmid made by: Reporter from Michael Elowitz
Terms and licenses: Academic/Nonprofit Terms; Industry Terms: Not Available to Industry
How to cite: pLPT149 was a gift from Johan Paulsson (Addgene plasmid # 85529 ; http://n2t.net/addgene:85529 ; RRID:Addgene_85529)
