[The description below was written by a language model from this plasmid's Addgene catalogue record and pLannotate feature annotations shown in this document.]
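Description:
pLPT149 is a small (2,285 bp) high-copy bacterial plasmid built on a ColE1 backbone and catalogued as an empty backbone that serves as a "titration sponge" for the repressors TetR and lambda cI. It replicates in E. coli from a ColE1/pMB1-type origin and is selected with kanamycin through the neo (nptII) aminoglycoside phosphotransferase gene. A lambda t0 terminator lies between the resistance gene and the origin. A short tnpA fragment annotated next to neo is most likely a remnant of the Tn5 transposon from which this resistance cassette originates, not a functional element.

The functional payload is operator DNA rather than an expressed gene. The record lists two promoters, PLtet and PR. The feature table annotates a PLtetO-1 promoter, a lambda PL derivative carrying tet operator sites that bind TetR. It is followed only by a small fragment of an LVA-variant ssrA degradation tag and the rrnB T1 terminator, and no intact reporter or other coding sequence is annotated downstream. The degradation-tag fragment fits the catalogue note that part of the plasmid derives from a reporter plasmid. The cI-binding PR promoter named in the catalogue was not picked up by the automated annotation, so its position cannot be given from the table.

Because these repressor-binding sites are present at high copy, the plasmid can sequester free TetR and cI molecules in the cell, raising the repressor concentration needed before target promoters are shut off. The associated publication concerns synchronous long-term oscillations in a synthetic gene circuit, which indicates use alongside a repressor-based oscillator to tune its dynamics.
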