Features (pLannotate 1.2.2; 7 found; start..end, strand, type, name):
      6..79      +  promoter       PLtetO-1 promoter: modified phage lambda PL promoter with tet operator sites (Lutz and Bujard, 1997)
    118..138     +  CDS            ssrA tag (LVA) (fragment): C-terminal peptide that mediates degradation in bacteria through the ClpXP and ClpAP proteases (McGinness et al., 2006) mutant LVA variant that confers accelerated degradation under some conditions (Andersen et al., 1998)
    227..313     +  terminator     rrnB T1 terminator: Escherichia coli rrnB; transcription terminator T1 from the E. coli rrnB gene
    478..1066    -  rep_origin     ori: high-copy-number ColE1/pMB1/pBR322/pUC origin of replication
   1154..1248    -  terminator     lambda t0 terminator: transcription terminator from phage lambda
   1282..2073    -  CDS            neo: KKA2_KLEPN - Also known as kan, nptII. Experimental evidence at protein level: Swiss-Prot protein existence level 1. Resistance to kanamycin, neomycin, paromomycin, ribostamycin, butirosin and gentamicin B. From Klebsiella pneumoniae.
   2105..2224    -  CDS            tnpA (fragment): TN5P_ECOLX - Also known as tnp. Experimental evidence at protein level: Swiss-Prot protein existence level 1. Mediates transposition of transposon Tn5 by a 'cut and paste' mechanism. First, the monomeric transposase binds the 19 bp inverted DNA repeats flanking the transposon. Then, dimerization of the DNA- bound transposase creates a synaptic DNA complex. After nicking of the first DNA strand, excision of the transposon proceeds through a series of intermediates. The transposase then mediates the insertion of the transposon at a new site by strand transfer. The activity of the wild- type tran
>Addgene plasmid #85529 | pLPT149 | depositor full sequence | sequence record 168532 | pLPT149 sequence 2285 bps
TCGAGTCCCTATCAGTGATAGAGATTGACATCCCTATCAGTGATAGAGATACTGAGCACATCAGCAGGAC
GCACTGACCGAATTCATTAAAGAGGAGAAAGGTACCGCAGGCCTGCAGCAAACGACGAAAACTACGCTGC
ATCAGTTTAATAAGCTTGATAACACCGTGCGTGTTGACTATTTTACCTCTGGCGGTGAGATCCCATGGTA
CGCGTGCTAGAGGCATCAAATAAAACGAAAGGCTCAGTCGAAAGACTGGGCCTTTCGTTTTATCTGTTGT
TTGTCGGTGAACGCTCTCCTGAGTAGGACAAATCCGCCGCCCTAGACCTAGGGCGTTCGGCTGCGGCGAG
CGGTATCAGCTCACTCAAAGGCGGTAATACGGTTATCCACAGAATCAGGGGATAACGCAGGAAAGAACAT
GTGAGCAAAAGGCCAGCAAAAGGCCAGGAACCGTAAAAAGGCCGCGTTGCTGGCGTTTTTCCATAGGCTC
CGCCCCCCTGACGAGCATCACAAAAATCGACGCTCAAGTCAGAGGTGGCGAAACCCGACAGGACTATAAA
GATACCAGGCGTTTCCCCCTGGAAGCTCCCTCGTGCGCTCTCCTGTTCCGACCCTGCCGCTTACCGGATA
CCTGTCCGCCTTTCTCCCTTCGGGAAGCGTGGCGCTTTCTCATAGCTCACGCTGTAGGTATCTCAGTTCG
GTGTAGGTCGTTCGCTCCAAGCTGGGCTGTGTGCACGAACCCCCCGTTCAGCCCGACCGCTGCGCCTTAT
CCGGTAACTATCGTCTTGAGTCCAACCCGGTAAGACACGACTTATCGCCACTGGCAGCAGCCACTGGTAA
CAGGATTAGCAGAGCGAGGTATGTAGGCGGTGCTACAGAGTTCTTGAAGTGGTGGCCTAACTACGGCTAC
ACTAGAAGGACAGTATTTGGTATCTGCGCTCTGCTGAAGCCAGTTACCTTCGGAAAAAGAGTTGGTAGCT
CTTGATCCGGCAAACAAACCACCGCTGGTAGCGGTGGTTTTTTTGTTTGCAAGCAGCAGATTACGCGCAG
AAAAAAAGGATCTCAAGAAGATCCTTTGATCTTTTCTACGGGGTCTGACGCTCAGTGGAACGAAAACTCA
CGTTAAGGGATTTTGGTCATGACTAGTGCTTGGATTCTCACCAATAAAAAACGCCCGGCGGCAACCGAGC
GTTCTGAACAAATCCAGATGGAGTTCTGAGGTCATTACTGGATCTATCAACAGGAGTCCAAGCGAGCTCT
CGAACCCCAGAGTCCCGCTCAGAAGAACTCGTCAAGAAGGCGATAGAAGGCGATGCGCTGCGAATCGGGA
GCGGCGATACCGTAAAGCACGAGGAAGCGGTCAGCCCATTCGCCGCCAAGCTCTTCAGCAATATCACGGG
TAGCCAACGCTATGTCCTGATAGCGGTCCGCCACACCCAGCCGGCCACAGTCGATGAATCCAGAAAAGCG
GCCATTTTCCACCATGATATTCGGCAAGCAGGCATCGCCATGGGTCACGACGAGATCCTCGCCGTCGGGC
ATGCGCGCCTTGAGCCTGGCGAACAGTTCGGCTGGCGCGAGCCCCTGATGCTCTTCGTCCAGATCATCCT
GATCGACAAGACCGGCTTCCATCCGAGTACGTGCTCGCTCGATGCGATGTTTCGCTTGGTGGTCGAATGG
GCAGGTAGCCGGATCAAGCGTATGCAGCCGCCGCATTGCATCAGCCATGATGGATACTTTCTCGGCAGGA
GCAAGGTGAGATGACAGGAGATCCTGCCCCGGCACTTCGCCCAATAGCAGCCAGTCCCTTCCCGCTTCAG
TGACAACGTCGAGCACAGCTGCGCAAGGAACGCCCGTCGTGGCCAGCCACGATAGCCGCGCTGCCTCGTC
CTGCAGTTCATTCAGGGCACCGGACAGGTCGGTCTTGACAAAAAGAACCGGGCGCCCCTGCGCTGACAGC
CGGAACACGGCGGCATCAGAGCAGCCGATTGTCTGTTGTGCCCAGTCATAGCCGAATAGCCTCTCCACCC
AAGCGGCCGGAGAACCTGCGTGCAATCCATCTTGTTCAATCATGCGAAACGATCCTCATCCTGTCTCTTG
ATCAGATCTTGATCCCCTGCGCCATCAGATCCTTGGCGGCAAGAAAGCCATCCAGTTTACTTTGCAGGGC
TTCCCAACCTTACCAGAGGGCGCCCCAGCTGGCAATTCCGACGTCTAAGAAACCATTATTATCATGACAT
TAACCTATAAAAATAGGCGTATCACGAGGCCCTTTCGTCTTCACC
