>Addgene plasmid #85529 | pLPT149 | addgene partial sequence | sequence record 168530 | rrnB-T1-term-Rev 5'-GAAAGGCCCAGTCTTTCGAC-3'
CTAGCACGCGTACCATGGGATCTCACCGCCAGAGGTAAAATAGTCAACACGCACGGTGTTATCAAGCTTA
TTAAACTGATGCAGCGTAGTTTTCGTCGTTTGCTGCAGGCCTGCGGTACCTTTCTCCTCTTTAATGAATT
CGGTCAGTGCGTCCTGCTGATGTGCTCAGTATCTCTATCACTGATAGGGATGTCAATCTCTATCACTGAT
AGGGACTCGAGGTGAAGACGAAAGGGCCTCGTGATACGCCTATTTTTATAGGTTAATGTCATGATAATAA
TGGTTTCTTAGACGTCGGAATTGCCAGCTGGGGCGCCCTCTGGTAAGGTTGGGAAGC
