>Addgene plasmid #85529 | pLPT149 | addgene partial sequence | sequence record 168531 | pBRforEco 5'-AATAGGCGTATCACGAGGC-3'
CTATCAGTGATAGAGATTGACATCCCTATCAGTGATAGAGATACTGAGCACATCAGCAGGACGCACTGAC
CGAATTCATTAAAGAGGAGAAAGGTACCGCAGGCCTGCAGCAAACGACGAAAACTACGCTGCATCAGTTT
AATAAGCTTGATAACACCGTGCGTGTTGACTATTTTACCTCTGGCGGTGAGATCCCATGGTACGCGTGCT
AGAGGCATCAAATAAAACGAAAGGCTCAGTCGAAAGACTGGGCCTTTCGTTTTATCTGTTGTTTGTCGGT
GAACGCTCTCCTGAGTAGGACAAATCCGCCGCCCTAGACCTAGGGCGTTCGGCTGCGGCGAGCGGTATCA
GCTCACTCAAAGGCGGTAATACGGTTATCCACAGAATCAGGGGATAACGCAGGAAAGAACATGTGAGCAA
AAGGCCAGCAAAAGGCCAGGAACCGTAAAAAGGCCGCGTTGCTGGCGTTTTTCCATAGGCTCCGCCCCCC
TGACGAGCATCACAAAAATCGACGCTCAAGTCAGAGGTGGCGAAACCCGACAGGACTATAAAGATACCAG
GCGTTTCCCCCTGGAAGCTCCCTCGTGCGCTCTCCTGTTCCGACCCTGCCGCTTACCGGATACCTGTCCG
CCTTTCTCCCTTCGGGAAGCGTGGCGCTTTCTCATAGCTCACGCTGTAGGTATCTCAGTTCGGTGTAGGT
CGTTCGCTCCAAGCTGGGCTGTGTGCACGAACCCCCCGTTCAGCCCGACCGCTGCGCCTTATCCGGTAAC
TATCGTCTTGAGTCCAACCCGGTAAGACACGACTTATCGCCACTGGCAGCAGCCACTGGTAACAGGATTA
GCAGAGCGAGGTATGTAGGCGGTGCTACAGAGTTCTTGAAGTGGTGGCCTAACTACGGCTACACTAGA
